Addgene plasmid #67844: pLNCX2 ER:ras
Purpose: 4-hydroxytamoxifen inducible ER:ras fusion protein
Depositing lab: Masashi Narita. Depositing organization: Cancer Research UK Cambridge Institute (CRUK-CI), University of Cambridge. Publication: Autophagy mediates the mitotic senescence transition. Young AR, Narita M, Ferreira M, Kirschner K, Sadaie M, Darot JF, Tavare S, Arakawa S, Shimizu S, Watt FM, Narita M. Genes Dev. 2009 Apr 1;23(7):798-803. doi: 10.1101/gad.519709. Epub 2009 Mar 11. PubMed 19279323.
Backbone
  Vector backbone: pLNCX2
  Backbone manufacturer: Clontech
  Backbone size w/o insert (bp): 6100
  Vector type: Mammalian Expression
  Selectable markers: Neomycin (select with G418)
Growth in bacteria
  Bacterial resistance: Ampicillin, 100 μg/mL
  Growth temperature: 37°C
  Growth strain: DH5alpha
  Copy number: High Copy
Gene/Insert
  Gene/Insert name: ER1a H-RasG12V fusion
  Species: H. sapiens (human), M. musculus (mouse)
  Insert size (bp): 1600
  Mutation: G525R renders the HBD largely insensitive to 17ß‐estradiol at concentrations less than 100 nM but does not abrogate its responsiveness to the synthetic ligand 4‐hydroxytamoxifen
  Promoter: CMV
  Cloning method: Restriction Enzyme; 5′ cloning site HindIII (not destroyed); 3′ cloning site HindIII (not destroyed)
  Sequencing primers: 5′ AGCTCGTTTAGTGAACCGTCAGATC; 3′ ACCTACAGGTGGGGTCTTTCATTCCC
Resource information
  A portion of this plasmid was derived from a plasmid made by: Viola Borgdorff, David Beach's Lab @ QMUL
Terms and licenses: Academic/Nonprofit Terms; Industry Terms: Not Available to Industry
Depositor comments: This plasmid encodes murine ER1a fused to human H-RasG12V.
How to cite: pLNCX2 ER:ras was a gift from Masashi Narita (Addgene plasmid # 67844 ; http://n2t.net/addgene:67844 ; RRID:Addgene_67844)
