[The description below was written by a language model from this plasmid's Addgene catalogue record and pLannotate feature annotations shown in this document.]
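Description:
pLNCX2 ER:ras is a Moloney murine leukemia virus-based retroviral expression vector built on the Clontech pLNCX2 backbone, carrying a 4-hydroxytamoxifen-inducible oncogenic Ras fusion for mammalian cells. The roughly 7.7 kb plasmid is maintained in E. coli through a high-copy ColE1/pUC-type origin with ampicillin selection (AmpR under its own bla promoter); remnants of pBR322 sequence (a rop fragment and the bom site) are also annotated. The viral portion comprises 5′ LTR sequences, a Ψ packaging signal extended into a truncated gag region that lacks its start codon, and a full 3′ LTR. These elements allow the transcript to be packaged into retroviral particles when the viral proteins are supplied in trans, and then integrated into target cells.

Between the LTRs the vector follows the "LNCX" layout. A neomycin phosphotransferase gene sits downstream of the packaging region, expressed from the LTR in this vector design, and gives G418 selection of transduced cells. An internal human CMV immediate-early enhancer/promoter then drives the insert, which was cloned as a roughly 1.6 kb HindIII fragment. The insert encodes a fragment of murine estrogen receptor alpha containing the hormone-binding domain, fused upstream of human H-Ras G12V. The receptor portion carries the G525R mutation, which makes it largely insensitive to 17β-estradiol below 100 nM while retaining responsiveness to 4-hydroxytamoxifen. Ras activity can therefore be switched on by adding the synthetic ligand to stably transduced populations. The associated publication concerns autophagy during the transition from mitosis to senescence, consistent with use of this construct for inducible oncogenic Ras signalling in senescence studies.
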