Features (pLannotate 1.2.2; 19 found; start..end, strand, type, name):
      3..110     +  LTR            3' LTR (ΔU3) (fragment): self-inactivating 3' long terminal repeat (LTR) from Moloney murine leukemia virus
    127..184     +  LTR            LTR (fragment): long terminal repeat from Moloney murine leukemia virus
    198..261     +  LTR            LTR (fragment): long terminal repeat from Moloney murine leukemia virus
    414..589     +  LTR            5' LTR (truncated): truncated long terminal repeat from Moloney murine sarcoma virus
    711..985     +  misc_feature   MESV Ψ (fragment): packaging signal of murine embryonic stem cell virus
   1052..1468    +  CDS            gag (truncated): truncated Moloney murine leukemia virus (MMLV) gag gene lacking the start codon
   1512..2303    +  CDS            neo: KKA2_KLEPN - Also known as kan, nptII. Experimental evidence at protein level: Swiss-Prot protein existence level 1. Resistance to kanamycin, neomycin, paromomycin, ribostamycin, butirosin and gentamicin B. From Klebsiella pneumoniae.
   2378..2681    +  enhancer       CMV enhancer: human cytomegalovirus immediate early enhancer
   2682..2885    +  promoter       CMV promoter: human cytomegalovirus (CMV) immediate early promoter
   2908..2944    +  misc_feature   MCS (fragment): multiple cloning site
   2959..3915    +  CDS            Esr1 (fragment): ESR1_MOUSE - Also known as Esr, Estr, Estra, Nr3a1. Experimental evidence at protein level: Swiss-Prot protein existence level 1. Nuclear hormone receptor. The steroid hormones and their receptors are involved in the regulation of eukaryotic gene expression and affect cellular proliferation and differentiation in target tissues. Ligand-dependent nuclear transactivation involves either direct homodimer binding to a palindromic estrogen response element (ERE) sequence or association with other DNA-binding transcription factors, such as AP-1/c-Jun, c-Fos, ATF-2, Sp1 and Sp3, to mediate ERE- indep
   3937..4506    +  CDS            H-Ras (G12V): human oncoprotein generated by the G12V mutation in the small GTPase H-Ras
   4510..4526    +  misc_feature   MCS (fragment): pBluescript multiple cloning site
   4617..5210    +  LTR            LTR: long terminal repeat from Moloney murine leukemia virus
   5279..5319    +  CDS            rop (fragment): Rop protein, which maintains plasmids at low copy number; rop
   5421..5561    +  misc_feature   bom: basis of mobility region from pBR322
   5747..6335    -  rep_origin     ori: high-copy-number ColE1/pMB1/pBR322/pUC origin of replication
   6506..7366    -  CDS            AmpR: β-lactamase; bla; confers resistance to ampicillin, carbenicillin, and related antibiotics
   7367..7471    -  promoter       AmpR promoter: bla
>Addgene plasmid #67844 | pLNCX2 ER:ras | addgene full sequence | sequence record 120883 | Addgene assembled full plasmid sequence
TTTGAAAGACCCCACCCGTAGGTGGCAAGCTAGCTTAAGTAACGCCACTTTGCAAGGCATGGAAAAATAC
ATAACTGAGAATAGAAAAGTTCAGATCAAGGTCAGGAACAAAGAAACAGCTGAATACCAAACAGGATATC
TGTGGTAAGCGGTTCCTGCCCCGGCTCAGGGCCAAGAACAGATGAGACAGCTGAGTGATGGGCCAAACAG
GATATCTGTGGTAAGCAGTTCCTGCCCCGGCTCGGGGCCAAGAACAGATGGTCCCCAGATGCGGTCCAGC
CCTCAGCAGTTTCTAGTGAATCATCAGATGTTTCCAGGGTGCCCCAAGGACCTGAAAATGACCCTGTACC
TTATTTGAACTAACCAATCAGTTCGCTTCTCGCTTCTGTTCGCGCGCTTCCGCTCTCCGAGCTCAATAAA
AGAGCCCACAACCCCTCACTCGGCGCGCCAGTCTTCCGATAGACTGCGTCGCCCGGGTACCCGTATTCCC
AATAAAGCCTCTTGCTGTTTGCATCCGAATCGTGGTCTCGCTGTTCCTTGGGAGGGTCTCCTCTGAGTGA
TTGACTACCCACGACGGGGGTCTTTCATTTGGGGGCTCGTCCGGGATTTGGAGACCCCTGCCCAGGGACC
ACCGACCCACCACCGGGAGGTAAGCTGGCCAGCAACTTATCTGTGTCTGTCCGATTGTCTAGTGTCTATG
TTTGATGTTATGCGCCTGCGTCTGTACTAGTTAGCTAACTAGCTCTGTATCTGGCGGACCCGTGGTGGAA
CTGACGAGTTCTGAACACCCGGCCGCAACCCTGGGAGACGTCCCAGGGACTTTGGGGGCCGTTTTTGTGG
CCCGACCTGAGGAAGGGAGTCGATGTGGAATCCGACCCCGTCAGGATATGTGGTTCTGGTAGGAGACGAG
AACCTAAAACAGTTCCCGCCTCCGTCTGAATTTTTGCTTTCGGTTTGGAACCGAAGCCGCGCGTCTTGTC
TGCTGCAGCGCTGCAGCATCGTTCTGTGTTGTCTCTGTCTGACTGTGTTTCTGTATTTGTCTGAAAATTA
GGGCCAGACTGTTACCACTCCCTTAAGTTTGACCTTAGGTCACTGGAAAGATGTCGAGCGGATCGCTCAC
AACCAGTCGGTAGATGTCAAGAAGAGACGTTGGGTTACCTTCTGCTCTGCAGAATGGCCAACCTTTAACG
TCGGATGGCCGCGAGACGGCACCTTTAACCGAGACCTCATCACCCAGGTTAAGATCAAGGTCTTTTCACC
TGGCCCGCATGGACACCCAGACCAGGTCCCCTACATCGTGACCTGGGAAGCCTTGGCTTTTGACCCCCCT
CCCTGGGTCAAGCCCTTTGTACACCCTAAGCCTCCGCCTCCTCTTCCTCCATCCGCCCCGTCTCTCCCCC
TTGAACCTCCTCGTTCGACCCCGCCTCGATCCTCCCTTTATCCAGCCCTCACTCCTTCTCTAGGCGCCGG
AATTCCGATCTGATCAAGAGACAGGATGAGGATCGTTTCGCATGATTGAACAAGATGGATTGCACGCAGG
TTCTCCGGCCGCTTGGGTGGAGAGGCTATTCGGCTATGACTGGGCACAACAGACAATCGGCTGCTCTGAT
GCCGCCGTGTTCCGGCTGTCAGCGCAGGGGCGCCCGGTTCTTTTTGTCAAGACCGACCTGTCCGGTGCCC
TGAATGAACTGCAGGACGAGGCAGCGCGGCTATCGTGGCTGGCCACGACGGGCGTTCCTTGCGCAGCTGT
GCTCGACGTTGTCACTGAAGCGGGAAGGGACTGGCTGCTATTGGGCGAAGTGCCGGGGCAGGATCTCCTG
TCATCTCACCTTGCTCCTGCCGAGAAAGTATCCATCATGGCTGATGCAATGCGGCGGCTGCATACGCTTG
ATCCGGCTACCTGCCCATTCGACCACCAAGCGAAACATCGCATCGAGCGAGCACGTACTCGGATGGAAGC
CGGTCTTGTCGATCAGGATGATCTGGACGAAGAGCATCAGGGGCTCGCGCCAGCCGAACTGTTCGCCAGG
CTCAAGGCGCGCATGCCCGACGGCGAGGATCTCGTCGTGACCCATGGCGATGCCTGCTTGCCGAATATCA
TGGTGGAAAATGGCCGCTTTTCTGGATTCATCGACTGTGGCCGGCTGGGTGTGGCGGACCGCTATCAGGA
CATAGCGTTGGCTACCCGTGATATTGCTGAAGAGCTTGGCGGCGAATGGGCTGACCGCTTCCTCGTGCTT
TACGGTATCGCCGCTCCCGATTCGCAGCGCATCGCCTTCTATCGCCTTCTTGACGAGTTCTTCTGAGCGG
GACTCTGGGGTTCGTAATAGTAATCAATTACGGGGTCATTAGTTCATAGCCCATATATGGAGTTCCGCGT
TACATAACTTACGGTAAATGGCCCGCCTGGCTGACCGCCCAACGACCCCCGCCCATTGACGTCAATAATG
ACGTATGTTCCCATAGTAACGCCAATAGGGACTTTCCATTGACGTCAATGGGTGGAGTATTTACGGTAAA
CTGCCCACTTGGCAGTACATCAAGTGTATCATATGCCAAGTACGCCCCCTATTGACGTCAATGACGGTAA
ATGGCCCGCCTGGCATTATGCCCAGTACATGACCTTATGGGACTTTCCTACTTGGCAGTACATCTACGTA
TTAGTCATCGCTATTACCATGGTGATGCGGTTTTGGCAGTACATCAATGGGCGTGGATAGCGGTTTGACT
CACGGGGATTTCCAAGTCTCCACCCCATTGACGTCAATGGGAGTTTGTTTTGGCACCAAAATCAACGGGA
CTTTCCAAAATGTCGTAACAACTCCGCCCCATTGACGCAAATGGGCGGTAGGCGTGTACGGTGGGAGGTC
TATATAAGCAGAGCTGGTTTAGTGAACCGTCAGATCCGCTAGCGCTACCGGACTCAGATCTCGAGCTCAA
GCTTGTTGATCCACCATGCGAAATGAAATGGGTGCTTCAGGAGACATGAGGGCTGCCAACCTTTGGCCAA
GCCCTCTTGTGATTAAGCACACTAAGAAGAATAGCCCTGCCTTGTCCTTGACAGCTGACCAGATGGTCAG
TGCCTTGTTGGATGCTGAACCGCCCATGATCTATTCTGAATATGATCCTTCTAGACCCTTCAGTGAAGCC
TCAATGATGGGCTTATTGACCAACCTAGCAGATAGGGAGCTGGTTCATATGATCAACTGGGCAAAGAGAG
TGCCAGGCTTTGGGGACTTGAATCTCCATGATCAGGTCCACCTTCTCGAGTGTGCCTGGCTGGAGATTCT
GATGATTGGTCTCGTCTGGCGCTCCATGGAACACCCGGGGAAGCTCCTGTTTGCTCCTAACTTGCTCCTG
GACAGGAATCAAGGTAAATGTGTGGAAGGCATGGTGGAGATCTTTGACATGTTGCTTGCTACGTCAAGTC
GGTTCCGCATGATGAACCTGCAGGGTGAAGAGTTTGTGTGCCTCAAATCCATCATTTTGCTTAATTCCGG
AGTGTACACGTTTCTGTCCAGCACCTTGAAGTCTCTGGAAGAGAAGGACCACATCCACCGTGTCCTGGAC
AAGATCACAGACACTTTGATCCACCTGATGGCCAAAGCTGGCCTGACTCTGCAGCAGCAGCATCGCCGCC
TAGCTCAGCTCCTTCTCATTCTTTCCCATATCCGGCATATGAGTAACAAACGCATGGAGCATCTCTACAA
CATGAAATGCAAGAACGTGGTACCCCTCTATGACCTGCTCCTGGAGATGTTGGATGCCCACCGCCTTCAT
GCCCCAGCCAGTCGCATGGGAGTGCCCCCAGAGGAGCCCAGCCAGACCCAGCTGGCCACCACCAGCTCCA
CTTCAGCACATTCCTTACAAACCTACTACATACCCCCGGAAGCAGAGGGCTTCCCCAACGATATCCCACG
TGGAGGCCTGAATTCCATGACGGAATATAAGCTGGTGGTGGTGGGCGCCGTCGGTGTGGGCAAGAGTGCG
CTGACCATCCAGCTGATCCAGAACCATTTTGTGGACGAATACGACCCCACTATAGAGGATTCCTACCGGA
AGCAGGTGGTCATTGATGGGGAGACGTGCCTGTTGGACATCCTGGATACCGCCGGCCAGGAGGAGTACAG
CGCCATGCGGGACCAGTACATGCGCACCGGGGAGGGCTTCCTGTGTGTGTTTGCCATCAACAACACCAAG
TCTTTTGAGGACATCCACCAGTACAGGGAGCAGATCAAACGGGTGAAGGACTCGGATGACGTGCCCATGG
TGCTGGTGGGGAACAAGTGTGACCTGGCTGCACGCACTGTGGAATCTCGGCAGGCTCAGGACCTCGCCCG
AAGCTACGGCATCCCCTACATCGAGACCTCGGCCAAGACCCGGCAGGGAGTGGAGGATGCCTTCTACACG
TTGGTGCGTGAGATCCGGCAGCACAAGCTGCGGAAGCTGAACCCTCCTGATGAGAGTGGCCCCGGCTGCA
TGAGCTGCAAGTGTGTGCTCTCCTGACGCAATTCGATATCAAGCTTGTTTGGCCGAGGCGGCCGCTTGTC
GACAGGCCTTAATGGCCTAACATCGATAAAATAAAAGATTTTATTTAGTCTCCAGAAAAAGGGGGGAATG
AAAGACCCCACCTGTAGGTTTGGCAAGCTAGCTTAAGTAACGCCATTTTGCAAGGCATGGAAAAATACAT
AACTGAGAATAGAGAAGTTCAGATCAAGGTCAGGAACAGATGGAACAGCTGAATATGGGCCAAACAGGAT
ATCTGTGGTAAGCAGTTCCTGCCCCGGCTCAGGGCCAAGAACAGATGGAACAGCTGAATATGGGCCAAAC
AGGATATCTGTGGTAAGCAGTTCCTGCCCCGGCTCAGGGCCAAGAACAGATGGTCCCCAGATGCGGTCCA
GCCCTCAGCAGTTTCTAGAGAACCATCAGATGTTTCCAGGGTGCCCCAAGGACCTGAAATGACCCTGTGC
CTTATTTGAACTAACCAATCAGTTCGCTTCTCGCTTCTGTTCGCGCGCTTCTGCTCCCCGAGCTCAATAA
AAGAGCCCACAACCCCTCACTCGGGGCGCCAGTCCTCCGATTGACTGAGTCGCCCGGGTACCCGTGTATC
CAATAAACCCTCTTGCAGTTGCATCCGACTTGTGGTCTCGCTGTTCCTTGGGAGGGTCTCCTCTGAGTGA
TTGACTACCCGTCAGCGGGGGTCTTTCATTTGGGGGCTCGTCCGGGATCGGGAGACCCCTGCCCAGGGAC
CACCGACCCACCACCGGGAGGTAAGCTGGCTGCCTCGCGCGTTTCGGTGATGACGGTGAAAACCTCTGAC
ACATGCAGCTCCCGGAGACGGTCACAGCTTGTCTGTAAGCGGATGCCGGGAGCAGACAAGCCCGTCAGGG
CGCGTCAGCGGGTGTTGGCGGGTGTCGGGGCGCAGCCATGACCCAGTCACGTAGCGATAGCGGAGTGTAT
ACTGGCTTAACTATGCGGCATCAGAGCAGATTGTACTGAGAGTGCACCATATGCGGTGTGAAATACCGCA
CAGATGCGTAAGGAGAAAATACCGCATCAGGCGCTCTTCCGCTTCCTCGCTCACTGACTCGCTGCGCTCG
GTCGTTCGGCTGCGGCGAGCGGTATCAGCTCACTCAAAGGCGGTAATACGGTTATCCACAGAATCAGGGG
ATAACGCAGGAAAGAACATGTGAGCAAAAGGCCAGCAAAAGGCCAGGAACCGTAAAAAGGCCGCGTTGCT
GGCGTTTTTCCATAGGCTCCGCCCCCCTGACGAGCATCACAAAAATCGACGCTCAAGTCAGAGGTGGCGA
AACCCGACAGGACTATAAAGATACCAGGCGTTTCCCCCTGGAAGCTCCCTCGTGCGCTCTCCTGTTCCGA
CCCTGCCGCTTACCGGATACCTGTCCGCCTTTCTCCCTTCGGGAAGCGTGGCGCTTTCTCATAGCTCACG
CTGTAGGTATCTCAGTTCGGTGTAGGTCGTTCGCTCCAAGCTGGGCTGTGTGCACGAACCCCCCGTTCAG
CCCGACCGCTGCGCCTTATCCGGTAACTATCGTCTTGAGTCCAACCCGGTAAGACACGACTTATCGCCAC
TGGCAGCAGCCACTGGTAACAGGATTAGCAGAGCGAGGTATGTAGGCGGTGCTACAGAGTTCTTGAAGTG
GTGGCCTAACTACGGCTACACTAGAAGGACAGTATTTGGTATCTGCGCTCTGCTGAAGCCAGTTACCTTC
GGAAAAAGAGTTGGTAGCTCTTGATCCGGCAAACAAACCACCGCTGGTAGCGGTGGTTTTTTTGTTTGCA
AGCAGCAGATTACGCGCAGAAAAAAAGGATCTCAAGAAGATCCTTTGATCTTTTCTACGGGGTCTGACGC
TCAGTGGAACGAAAACTCACGTTAAGGGATTTTGGTCATGAGATTATCAAAAAGGATCTTCACCTAGATC
CTTTTAAATTAAAAATGAAGTTTTAAATCAATCTAAAGTATATATGAGTAAACTTGGTCTGACAGTTACC
AATGCTTAATCAGTGAGGCACCTATCTCAGCGATCTGTCTATTTCGTTCATCCATAGTTGCCTGACTCCC
CGTCGTGTAGATAACTACGATACGGGAGGGCTTACCATCTGGCCCCAGTGCTGCAATGATACCGCGAGAC
CCACGCTCACCGGCTCCAGATTTATCAGCAATAAACCAGCCAGCCGGAAGGGCCGAGCGCAGAAGTGGTC
CTGCAACTTTATCCGCCTCCATCCAGTCTATTAATTGTTGCCGGGAAGCTAGAGTAAGTAGTTCGCCAGT
TAATAGTTTGCGCAACGTTGTTGCCATTGCTGCAGGCATCGTGGTGTCACGCTCGTCGTTTGGTATGGCT
TCATTCAGCTCCGGTTCCCAACGATCAAGGCGAGTTACATGATCCCCCATGTTGTGCAAAAAAGCGGTTA
GCTCCTTCGGTCCTCCGATCGTTGTCAGAAGTAAGTTGGCCGCAGTGTTATCACTCATGGTTATGGCAGC
ACTGCATAATTCTCTTACTGTCATGCCATCCGTAAGATGCTTTTCTGTGACTGGTGAGTACTCAACCAAG
TCATTCTGAGAATAGTGTATGCGGCGACCGAGTTGCTCTTGCCCGGCGTCAACACGGGATAATACCGCGC
CACATAGCAGAACTTTAAAAGTGCTCATCATTGGAAAACGTTCTTCGGGGCGAAAACTCTCAAGGATCTT
ACCGCTGTTGAGATCCAGTTCGATGTAACCCACTCGTGCACCCAACTGATCTTCAGCATCTTTTACTTTC
ACCAGCGTTTCTGGGTGAGCAAAAACAGGAAGGCAAAATGCCGCAAAAAAGGGAATAAGGGCGACACGGA
AATGTTGAATACTCATACTCTTCCTTTTTCAATATTATTGAAGCATTTATCAGGGTTATTGTCTCATGAG
CGGATACATATTTGAATGTATTTAGAAAAATAAACAAATAGGGGTTCCGCGCACATTTCCCCGAAAAGTG
CCACCTGACGTCTAAGAAACCATTATTATCATGACATTAACCTATAAAAATAGGCGTATCACGAGGCCCT
TTCGTCTTCAAGAATTCATACCAGATCACCGAAAACTGTCCTCCAAATGTGTCCCCCTCACACTCCCAAA
TTCGCGGGCTTCTGCCTCTTAGACCACTCTACCCTATTCCCCACACTCACCGGAGCCAAAGCCGCGGCCC
TTCCGTTTCTTTGCT
