>Addgene plasmid #67844 | pLNCX2 ER:ras | depositor partial sequence | sequence record 117735 | pLNCX2 vector seq
TTTGAAAGACCCCACCCGTAGGTGGCAAGCTAGCTTAAGTAACGCCACTTTGCAAGGCATGGAAAAATAC
ATAACTGAGAATAGAAAAGTTCAGATCAAGGTCAGGAACAAAGAAACAGCTGAATACCAAACAGGATATC
TGTGGTAAGCGGTTCCTGCCCCGGCTCAGGGCCAAGAACAGATGAGACAGCTGAGTGATGGGCCAAACAG
GATATCTGTGGTAAGCAGTTCCTGCCCCGGCTCGGGGCCAAGAACAGATGGTCCCCAGATGCGGTCCAGC
CCTCAGCAGTTTCTAGTGAATCATCAGATGTTTCCAGGGTGCCCCAAGGACCTGAAAATGACCCTGTACC
TTATTTGAACTAACCAATCAGTTCGCTTCTCGCTTCTGTTCGCGCGCTTCCGCTCTCCGAGCTCAATAAA
AGAGCCCACAACCCCTCACTCGGCGCGCCAGTCTTCCGATAGACTGCGTCGCCCGGGTACCCGTATTCCC
AATAAAGCCTCTTGCTGTTTGCATCCGAATCGTGGTCTCGCTGTTCCTTGGGAGGGTCTCCTCTGAGTGA
TTGACTACCCACGACGGGGGTCTTTCATTTGGGGGCTCGTCCGGGATTTGGAGACCCCTGCCCAGGGACC
ACCGACCCACCACCGGGAGGTAAGCTGGCCAGCAACTTATCTGTGTCTGTCCGATTGTCTAGTGTCTATG
TTTGATGTTATGCGCCTGCGTCTGTACTAGTTAGCTAACTAGCTCTGTATCTGGCGGACCCGTGGTGGAA
CTGACGAGTTCTGAACACCCGGCCGCAACCCTGGGAGACGTCCCAGGGACTTTGGGGGCCGTTTTTGTGG
CCCGACCTGAGGAAGGGAGTCGATGTGGAATCCGACCCCGTCAGGATATGTGGTTCTGGTAGGAGACGAG
AACCTAAAACAGTTCCCGCCTCCGTCTGAATTTTTGCTTTCGGTTTGGAACCGAAGCCGCGCGTCTTGTC
TGCTGCAGCGCTGCAGCATCGTTCTGTGTTGTCTCTGTCTGACTGTGTTTCTGTATTTGTCTGAAAATTA
GGGCCAGACTGTTACCACTCCCTTAAGTTTGACCTTAGGTCACTGGAAAGATGTCGAGCGGATCGCTCAC
AACCAGTCGGTAGATGTCAAGAAGAGACGTTGGGTTACCTTCTGCTCTGCAGAATGGCCAACCTTTAACG
TCGGATGGCCGCGAGACGGCACCTTTAACCGAGACCTCATCACCCAGGTTAAGATCAAGGTCTTTTCACC
TGGCCCGCATGGACACCCAGACCAGGTCCCCTACATCGTGACCTGGGAAGCCTTGGCTTTTGACCCCCCT
CCCTGGGTCAAGCCCTTTGTACACCCTAAGCCTCCGCCTCCTCTTCCTCCATCCGCCCCGTCTCTCCCCC
TTGAACCTCCTCGTTCGACCCCGCCTCGATCCTCCCTTTATCCAGCCCTCACTCCTTCTCTAGGCGCCGG
AATTCCGATCTGATCAAGAGACAGGATGAGGATCGTTTCGCATGATTGAACAAGATGGATTGCACGCAGG
TTCTCCGGCCGCTTGGGTGGAGAGGCTATTCGGCTATGACTGGGCACAACAGACAATCGGCTGCTCTGAT
GCCGCCGTGTTCCGGCTGTCAGCGCAGGGGCGCCCGGTTCTTTTTGTCAAGACCGACCTGTCCGGTGCCC
TGAATGAACTGCAGGACGAGGCAGCGCGGCTATCGTGGCTGGCCACGACGGGCGTTCCTTGCGCAGCTGT
GCTCGACGTTGTCACTGAAGCGGGAAGGGACTGGCTGCTATTGGGCGAAGTGCCGGGGCAGGATCTCCTG
TCATCTCACCTTGCTCCTGCCGAGAAAGTATCCATCATGGCTGATGCAATGCGGCGGCTGCATACGCTTG
ATCCGGCTACCTGCCCATTCGACCACCAAGCGAAACATCGCATCGAGCGAGCACGTACTCGGATGGAAGC
CGGTCTTGTCGATCAGGATGATCTGGACGAAGAGCATCAGGGGCTCGCGCCAGCCGAACTGTTCGCCAGG
CTCAAGGCGCGCATGCCCGACGGCGAGGATCTCGTCGTGACCCATGGCGATGCCTGCTTGCCGAATATCA
TGGTGGAAAATGGCCGCTTTTCTGGATTCATCGACTGTGGCCGGCTGGGTGTGGCGGACCGCTATCAGGA
CATAGCGTTGGCTACCCGTGATATTGCTGAAGAGCTTGGCGGCGAATGGGCTGACCGCTTCCTCGTGCTT
TACGGTATCGCCGCTCCCGATTCGCAGCGCATCGCCTTCTATCGCCTTCTTGACGAGTTCTTCTGAGCGG
GACTCTGGGGTTCGTAATAGTAATCAATTACGGGGTCATTAGTTCATAGCCCATATATGGAGTTCCGCGT
TACATAACTTACGGTAAATGGCCCGCCTGGCTGACCGCCCAACGACCCCCGCCCATTGACGTCAATAATG
ACGTATGTTCCCATAGTAACGCCAATAGGGACTTTCCATTGACGTCAATGGGTGGAGTATTTACGGTAAA
CTGCCCACTTGGCAGTACATCAAGTGTATCATATGCCAAGTACGCCCCCTATTGACGTCAATGACGGTAA
ATGGCCCGCCTGGCATTATGCCCAGTACATGACCTTATGGGACTTTCCTACTTGGCAGTACATCTACGTA
TTAGTCATCGCTATTACCATGGTGATGCGGTTTTGGCAGTACATCAATGGGCGTGGATAGCGGTTTGACT
CACGGGGATTTCCAAGTCTCCACCCCATTGACGTCAATGGGAGTTTGTTTTGGCACCAAAATCAACGGGA
CTTTCCAAAATGTCGTAACAACTCCGCCCCATTGACGCAAATGGGCGGTAGGCGTGTACGGTGGGAGGTC
TATATAAGCAGAGCTGGTTTAGTGAACCGTCAGATCCGCTAGCGCTACCGGACTCAGATCTCGAGCTCAA
GCTTGTTTGGCCGAGGCGGCCGCTTGTCGACAGGCCTTAATGGCCTAACATCGATAAAATAAAAGATTTT
ATTTAGTCTCCAGAAAAAGGGGGGAATGAAAGACCCCACCTGTAGGTTTGGCAAGCTAGCTTAAGTAACG
CCATTTTGCAAGGCATGGAAAAATACATAACTGAGAATAGAGAAGTTCAGATCAAGGTCAGGAACAGATG
GAACAGCTGAATATGGGCCAAACAGGATATCTGTGGTAAGCAGTTCCTGCCCCGGCTCAGGGCCAAGAAC
AGATGGAACAGCTGAATATGGGCCAAACAGGATATCTGTGGTAAGCAGTTCCTGCCCCGGCTCAGGGCCA
AGAACAGATGGTCCCCAGATGCGGTCCAGCCCTCAGCAGTTTCTAGAGAACCATCAGATGTTTCCAGGGT
GCCCCAAGGACCTGAAATGACCCTGTGCCTTATTTGAACTAACCAATCAGTTCGCTTCTCGCTTCTGTTC
GCGCGCTTCTGCTCCCCGAGCTCAATAAAAGAGCCCACAACCCCTCACTCGGGGCGCCAGTCCTCCGATT
GACTGAGTCGCCCGGGTACCCGTGTATCCAATAAACCCTCTTGCAGTTGCATCCGACTTGTGGTCTCGCT
GTTCCTTGGGAGGGTCTCCTCTGAGTGATTGACTACCCGTCAGCGGGGGTCTTTCATTTGGGGGCTCGTC
CGGGATCGGGAGACCCCTGCCCAGGGACCACCGACCCACCACCGGGAGGTAAGCTGGCTGCCTCGCGCGT
TTCGGTGATGACGGTGAAAACCTCTGACACATGCAGCTCCCGGAGACGGTCACAGCTTGTCTGTAAGCGG
ATGCCGGGAGCAGACAAGCCCGTCAGGGCGCGTCAGCGGGTGTTGGCGGGTGTCGGGGCGCAGCCATGAC
CCAGTCACGTAGCGATAGCGGAGTGTATACTGGCTTAACTATGCGGCATCAGAGCAGATTGTACTGAGAG
TGCACCATATGCGGTGTGAAATACCGCACAGATGCGTAAGGAGAAAATACCGCATCAGGCGCTCTTCCGC
TTCCTCGCTCACTGACTCGCTGCGCTCGGTCGTTCGGCTGCGGCGAGCGGTATCAGCTCACTCAAAGGCG
GTAATACGGTTATCCACAGAATCAGGGGATAACGCAGGAAAGAACATGTGAGCAAAAGGCCAGCAAAAGG
CCAGGAACCGTAAAAAGGCCGCGTTGCTGGCGTTTTTCCATAGGCTCCGCCCCCCTGACGAGCATCACAA
AAATCGACGCTCAAGTCAGAGGTGGCGAAACCCGACAGGACTATAAAGATACCAGGCGTTTCCCCCTGGA
AGCTCCCTCGTGCGCTCTCCTGTTCCGACCCTGCCGCTTACCGGATACCTGTCCGCCTTTCTCCCTTCGG
GAAGCGTGGCGCTTTCTCATAGCTCACGCTGTAGGTATCTCAGTTCGGTGTAGGTCGTTCGCTCCAAGCT
GGGCTGTGTGCACGAACCCCCCGTTCAGCCCGACCGCTGCGCCTTATCCGGTAACTATCGTCTTGAGTCC
AACCCGGTAAGACACGACTTATCGCCACTGGCAGCAGCCACTGGTAACAGGATTAGCAGAGCGAGGTATG
TAGGCGGTGCTACAGAGTTCTTGAAGTGGTGGCCTAACTACGGCTACACTAGAAGGACAGTATTTGGTAT
CTGCGCTCTGCTGAAGCCAGTTACCTTCGGAAAAAGAGTTGGTAGCTCTTGATCCGGCAAACAAACCACC
GCTGGTAGCGGTGGTTTTTTTGTTTGCAAGCAGCAGATTACGCGCAGAAAAAAAGGATCTCAAGAAGATC
CTTTGATCTTTTCTACGGGGTCTGACGCTCAGTGGAACGAAAACTCACGTTAAGGGATTTTGGTCATGAG
ATTATCAAAAAGGATCTTCACCTAGATCCTTTTAAATTAAAAATGAAGTTTTAAATCAATCTAAAGTATA
TATGAGTAAACTTGGTCTGACAGTTACCAATGCTTAATCAGTGAGGCACCTATCTCAGCGATCTGTCTAT
TTCGTTCATCCATAGTTGCCTGACTCCCCGTCGTGTAGATAACTACGATACGGGAGGGCTTACCATCTGG
CCCCAGTGCTGCAATGATACCGCGAGACCCACGCTCACCGGCTCCAGATTTATCAGCAATAAACCAGCCA
GCCGGAAGGGCCGAGCGCAGAAGTGGTCCTGCAACTTTATCCGCCTCCATCCAGTCTATTAATTGTTGCC
GGGAAGCTAGAGTAAGTAGTTCGCCAGTTAATAGTTTGCGCAACGTTGTTGCCATTGCTGCAGGCATCGT
GGTGTCACGCTCGTCGTTTGGTATGGCTTCATTCAGCTCCGGTTCCCAACGATCAAGGCGAGTTACATGA
TCCCCCATGTTGTGCAAAAAAGCGGTTAGCTCCTTCGGTCCTCCGATCGTTGTCAGAAGTAAGTTGGCCG
CAGTGTTATCACTCATGGTTATGGCAGCACTGCATAATTCTCTTACTGTCATGCCATCCGTAAGATGCTT
TTCTGTGACTGGTGAGTACTCAACCAAGTCATTCTGAGAATAGTGTATGCGGCGACCGAGTTGCTCTTGC
CCGGCGTCAACACGGGATAATACCGCGCCACATAGCAGAACTTTAAAAGTGCTCATCATTGGAAAACGTT
CTTCGGGGCGAAAACTCTCAAGGATCTTACCGCTGTTGAGATCCAGTTCGATGTAACCCACTCGTGCACC
CAACTGATCTTCAGCATCTTTTACTTTCACCAGCGTTTCTGGGTGAGCAAAAACAGGAAGGCAAAATGCC
GCAAAAAAGGGAATAAGGGCGACACGGAAATGTTGAATACTCATACTCTTCCTTTTTCAATATTATTGAA
GCATTTATCAGGGTTATTGTCTCATGAGCGGATACATATTTGAATGTATTTAGAAAAATAAACAAATAGG
GGTTCCGCGCACATTTCCCCGAAAAGTGCCACCTGACGTCTAAGAAACCATTATTATCATGACATTAACC
TATAAAAATAGGCGTATCACGAGGCCCTTTCGTCTTCAAGAATTCATACCAGATCACCGAAAACTGTCCT
CCAAATGTGTCCCCCTCACACTCCCAAATTCGCGGGCTTCTGCCTCTTAGACCACTCTACCCTATTCCCC
ACACTCACCGGAGCCAAAGCCGCGGCCCTTCCGTTTCTTTGCT
