>Addgene plasmid #67844 | pLNCX2 ER:ras | depositor partial sequence | sequence record 120860 | ER-ras combined
NNNNNNNNNNNGTCNGATCGCCTGGAGACGCCATCCACGCTGTTTTGACCTCCATAGAAGACACCGGGAC
CGATCCAGCCTCCGCGGCCCCAAGCTTGTTGATCCACCATGCGAAATGAAATGGGTGCTTCAGGAGACAT
GAGGGCTGCCAACCTTTGGCCAAGCCCTCTTGTGATTAAGCACACTAAGAAGAATAGCCCTGCCTTGTCC
TTGACAGCTGACCAGATGGTCAGTGCCTTGTTGGATGCTGAACCGCCCATGATCTATTCTGAATATGATC
CTTCTAGACCCTTCAGTGAAGCCTCAATGATGGGCTTATTGACCAACCTAGCAGATAGGGAGCTGGTTCA
TATGATCAACTGGGCAAAGAGAGTGCCAGGCTTTGGGGACTTGAATCTCCATGATCAGGTCCACCTTCTC
GAGTGTGCCTGGCTGGAGATTCTGATGATTGGTCTCGTCTGGCGCTCCATGGAACACCCGGGGAAGCTCC
TGTTTGCTCCTAACTTGCTCCTGGACAGGAATCAAGGTAAATGTGTGGAAGGCATGGTGGAGATCTTTGA
CATGTTGCTTGCTACGTCAAGTCGGTTCCGCATGATGAACCTGCAGGGTGAAGAGTTTGTGTGCCTCAAA
TCCATCATTTTGCTTAATTCCGGAGTGTACACGTTTCTGTCCAGCACCTTGAAGTCTCTGGAAGAGAAGG
ACCACATCCACCGTGTCCTGGACAAGATCACAGACACTTTGATCCACCTGATGGCCAAAGCTGGCCTGAC
TCTGCAGCAGCAGCATCGCCGCCTAGCTCAGCTCCTTCTCATTCTTTCCCATATCCGGCATATGAGTAAC
AAACGCATGGAGCATCTCTACAACATGAAATGCAAGAACGTGGTACCCCTCTATGACCTGCTCCTGGAGA
TGTTGGATGCCCACCGCCTTCATGCCCCAGCCAGTCGCATGGGAGTGCCCCCAGAGGAGCCCAGCCAGAC
CCAGCTGGCCACCACCAGCTCCACTTCAGCACATTCCTTACAAACCTACTACATACCCCCGGAAGCAGAG
GGCTTCCCCAACGATATCCCACGTGGAGGCCTGAATTCCATGACGGAATATAAGCTGGTGGTGGTGGGCG
CCGTCGGTGTGGGCAAGAGTGCGCTGACCATCCAGCTGATCCAGAACCATTTTGTGGACGAATACGACCC
CACTATAGAGGATTCCTACCGGAAGCAGGTGGTCATTGATGGGGAGACGTGCCTGTTGGACATCCTGGAT
ACCGCCGGCCAGGAGGAGTACAGCGCCATGCGGGACCAGTACATGCGCACCGGGGAGGGCTTCCTGTGTG
TGTTTGCCATCAACAACACCAAGTCTTTTGAGGACATCCACCAGTACAGGGAGCAGATCAAACGGGTGAA
GGACTCGGATGACGTGCCCATGGTGCTGGTGGGGAACAAGTGTGACCTGGCTGCACGCACTGTGGAATCT
CGGCAGGCTCAGGACCTCGCCCGAAGCTACGGCATCCCCTACATCGAGACCTCGGCCAAGACCCGGCAGG
GAGTGGAGGATGCCTTCTACACGTTGGTGCGTGAGATCCGGCAGCACAAGCTGCGGAAGCTGAACCCTCC
TGATGAGAGTGGCCCCGGCTGCATGAGCTGCAAGTGTGTGCTCTCCTGACGCAATTCGATATCAAGCTTG
AATTCCCGCGGGCGGCCAACATCGATAAAATAAAAGATTATNNNCTGTATAGGTCNTANGCNC
