>Addgene plasmid #67844 | pLNCX2 ER:ras | addgene partial sequence | sequence record 120880 | CMV-F 5'-CGCAAATGGGCGGTAGGCGTG-3'
CTATATAAGCAGAGCTGGTTTAGTGAACCGTCAGATCCGCTAGCGCTACCGGACTCAGATCTCGAGCTCA
AGCTTGTTGATCCACCATGCGAAATGAAATGGGTGCTTCAGGAGACATGAGGGCTGCCAACCTTTGGCCA
AGCCCTCTTGTGATTAAGCACACTAAGAAGAATAGCCCTGCCTTGTCCTTGACAGCTGACCAGATGGTCA
GTGCCTTGTTGGATGCTGAACCGCCCATGATCTATTCTGAATATGATCCTTCTAGACCCTTCAGTGAAGC
CTCAATGATGGGCTTATTGACCAACCTAGCAGATAGGGAGCTGGTTCATATGATCAACTGGGCAAAGAGA
GTGCCAGGCTTTGGGGACTTGAATCTCCATGATCAGGTCCACCTTCTCGAGTGTGCCTGGCTGGAGATTC
TGATGATTGGTCTCGTCTGGCGCTCCATGGAACACCCGGGGAAGCTCCTGTTTGCTCCTAACTTGCTCCT
GGACAGGAATCAAGGTAAATGTGTGGAAGGCATGGTGGAGATCTTTGACATGTTGCTTGCTACGTCAAGT
CGGTTCCGCATGATGAACCTGCAGGGTGAAGAGTTTGTGTGCCTCAAATCCATCATTTTGCTTAATTCCG
GAGTGTACACGTTTCTGTCCAGCACCTTGAAGTCTCTGGAAGAGAAGGACCACATCCACCGTGTCCTGGA
CAAGATCACAGACACTTTGATCCACCTGATGGCCAAAGCTGGCCTGACTCTGCAGCAGCAGCATCGCCGC
CTAGCTCAGCTCCTTCTCATTCTTTCCCATATCCGGCATATGAGTAACAAACGCATGGAGCATCTCTACA
ACATGAAATGCAAGAACGTGGTACCCCTCTATGACCTGCTCCTGGAGATGTTGGATGCCCACCGCCTTCA
TGCCCCAGCCAGTCGCATGGGAGTGCCCCCAGAGGAGCCCAGCCAGACCCAGCTGGCCACCACCAGCTCC
ACTTCAGCACATTCCTTACAAACCTACTACATACCCCCGGAAGCAGAGGGCTTCCCCAACGATATCCCAC
GTGGAGGCCTGAATTCCATGACGGAATATAAGCTGGTGGTGGTGGGCGCCGTCG
