>Addgene plasmid #67844 | pLNCX2 ER:ras | addgene partial sequence | sequence record 120882 | pMX-L3205 5'-CCCTTTTTCTGGAGACTAAATAAA-3'
TCGATGTTAGGCCATTAAGGCCTGTCGACAAGCGGCCGCCTCGGCCAAACAAGCTTGATATCGAATTGCG
TCAGGAGAGCACACACTTGCAGCTCATGCAGCCGGGGCCACTCTCATCAGGAGGGTTCAGCTTCCGCAGC
TTGTGCTGCCGGATCTCACGCACCAACGTGTAGAAGGCATCCTCCACTCCCTGCCGGGTCTTGGCCGAGG
TCTCGATGTAGGGGATGCCGTAGCTTCGGGCGAGGTCCTGAGCCTGCCGAGATTCCACAGTGCGTGCAGC
CAGGTCACACTTGTTCCCCACCAGCACCATGGGCACGTCATCCGAGTCCTTCACCCGTTTGATCTGCTCC
CTGTACTGGTGGATGTCCTCAAAAGACTTGGTGTTGTTGATGGCAAACACACACAGGAAGCCCTCCCCGG
TGCGCATGTACTGGTCCCGCATGGCGCTGTACTCCTCCTGGCCGGCGGTATCCAGGATGTCCAACAGGCA
CGTCTCCCCATCAATGACCACCTGCTTCCGGTAGGAATCCTCTATAGTGGGGTCGTATTCGTCCACAAAA
TGGTTCTGGATCAGCTGGATGGTCAGCGCACTCTTGCCCACACCGACGGCGCCCACCACCACCAGCTTAT
ATTCCGTCATGGAATTCAGGCCTCCACGTGGGATATCGTTGGGGAAGCCCTCTGCTTCCGGGGGTATGTA
GTAGGTTTGTAAGGAATGTGCTGAAGTGGAGCTGGTGGTGGCCAGCTGGGTCTGGCTGGGCTCCTCTGGG
GGCACTCCCATGCGACTGGCTGGGGCATGAAGGCGGTGGGCATCCAACATCTCCAGGAGCAGGTCATAGA
GGGGTACCACGTTCTTGCATTTCATGTTGTAGAGATGCTCCATGCGTTTGTTACTCATATGCCGGATATG
GGAAAGAATGAGAAGGAGCTGAGCTAGGCGGCGATGCTGCTGCTGCAGAGTCAGGCCAGCTTTGGC
